Addgene plasmid #143345: TFORF2140
Purpose: Lentiviral vector for overexpressing transcription factor ORFs with unique 24-bp barcodes. Barcodes facilitate identification of transcription factors in pooled screens.
Depositing lab: Feng Zhang. Depositing organization: Broad Institute. Publication: A transcription factor atlas of directed differentiation. Joung J, Ma S, Tay T, Geiger-Schuller KR, Kirchgatterer PC, Verdine VK, Guo B, Arias-Garcia MA, Allen WE, Singh A, Kuksenko O, Abudayyeh OO, Gootenberg JS, Fu Z, Macrae RK, Buenrostro JD, Regev A, Zhang F. Cell. 2023 Jan 5;186(1):209-229.e26. doi: 10.1016/j.cell.2022.11.026. PubMed 36608654.
Backbone
  Vector backbone: pLX_TRC317
  Backbone manufacturer: Broad Institute Genetic Perturbation Platform
  Backbone size w/o insert (bp): 8264
  Vector type: Mammalian Expression, Lentiviral
  Selectable markers: Puromycin
Growth in bacteria
  Bacterial resistance: Ampicillin, 100 μg/mL
  Growth temperature: 30°C
  Growth strain: NEB Stable
  Copy number: High Copy
Gene/Insert
  Gene/Insert name: ZNF525
  Species: H. sapiens (human)
  Insert size (bp): 1541
  Entrez Gene: ZNF525 (a.k.a. KIAA1979)
  Promoter: EF1a
  Cloning method: Unknown
  Sequencing primers: 5′ GGGTGGAGACTGAAGTTAGGCCAG; 3′ CACATAGCGTAAAAGGAGCAACATAG
Terms and licenses: Academic/Nonprofit Terms; Industry Terms: Not Available to Industry
Depositor comments: ENST00000474037 . The transcription factor ORF portion of this plasmid was synthesized by Genewiz. Please test multiple small colonies in case of plasmid recombination. To make this collection available in a timely manner, a portion of this collection was not fully sequenced by Addgene. If an Addgene verified full plasmid sequence is not available, please contact us prior to placing an order to request the full sequence.
How to cite: TFORF2140 was a gift from Feng Zhang (Addgene plasmid # 143345 ; http://n2t.net/addgene:143345 ; RRID:Addgene_143345)
