[The description below was written by a language model from this plasmid's Addgene catalogue record and pLannotate feature annotations shown in this document.]
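Description:
TFORF2140 is a third-generation-style, self-inactivating lentiviral expression plasmid built on the pLX_TRC317 backbone and carrying the human zinc-finger gene ZNF525 as its open reading frame. It belongs to a barcoded transcription factor ORF collection in which each clone carries a unique 24-bp barcode, so that the overexpressed factor can be identified by sequencing in pooled screens. In bacteria the plasmid is maintained through a high-copy ColE1/pUC-type origin and selected with ampicillin via the β-lactamase gene. An f1 origin and remnants of a lacZα/lac promoter cloning region flanked by T3 and T7 promoters are also present in the backbone. The depositor warns that recombination can occur, a common issue with LTR-containing plasmids.

The viral genome is transcribed from an RSV promoter fused to a truncated HIV-1 5' LTR, followed by the Ψ packaging signal, a gag fragment and the RRE for Rev-dependent export, and it ends in a ΔU3 3' LTR with a downstream SV40 polyadenylation signal. Within it, an SV40 early promoter/origin drives puromycin N-acetyltransferase for selection of transduced mammalian cells. This is followed by a cPPT/CTS element, which aids nuclear import. The EF-1α promoter then drives the roughly 1.5 kb synthesized ZNF525 ORF, with a WPRE downstream to enhance transcript expression. The automated annotation labels part of the ORF region as a ZNF701 fragment, which probably reflects similarity among related zinc-finger proteins rather than a different insert. The barcode itself is not annotated in the feature table. A short U6 promoter fragment sits between the ORF and the WPRE. The construct is intended for lentiviral overexpression of ZNF525, individually or in pooled differentiation screens.
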