Features (pLannotate 1.2.2; 31 found; start..end, strand, type, name):
      5..231     +  promoter       RSV promoter: Rous sarcoma virus enhancer/promoter
    232..412     +  LTR            5' LTR (truncated): truncated 5' long terminal repeat (LTR) from HIV-1
    459..584     +  misc_feature   HIV-1 Ψ: packaging signal of human immunodeficiency virus type 1
    568..931     +  CDS            HIV-1 gag (fragment): gag protein from human immunodeficiency virus 1; gag
   1077..1310    +  misc_feature   RRE: The Rev response element (RRE) of HIV-1 allows for Rev-dependent mRNA export from the nucleus to the cytoplasm.
   1687..1713    +  CDS            Rev (fragment): human immunodeficiency virus 1 (HIV-1) Rev protein; rev; enhances nuclear export of unspliced and incompletely spliced viral mRNAs
   1720..1743    +  promoter       SV40 promoter (fragment): SV40 early promoter
   1744..1815    +  promoter       SV40 promoter (fragment): SV40 enhancer and early promoter
   1839..1974    +  rep_origin     SV40 ori: SV40 origin of replication
   2020..2616    +  CDS            PuroR (fragment): puromycin N-acetyltransferase; pac from Streptomyces; confers resistance to puromycin
   2665..2782    +  misc_feature   cPPT/CTS: central polypurine tract and central termination sequence of HIV-1
   2847..2913    +  CDS            small t antigen (fragment): SV40 (simian virus 40) small t antigen
   2920..4098    +  promoter       EF-1α promoter: strong constitutive promoter for human elongation factor EF-1α
   4088..4789    +  CDS            ZNF701 (fragment): ZN701_HUMAN - Experimental evidence at protein level: Swiss-Prot protein existence level 1. May be involved in transcriptional regulation. From Homo sapiens (Human).
   5567..5620    +  promoter       U6 promoter (fragment): RNA polymerase III promoter for human U6 snRNA
   5662..6250    +  misc_feature   WPRE: woodchuck hepatitis virus posttranscriptional regulatory element
   6301..6320    +  misc_feature   cPPT/CTS (fragment): central polypurine tract and central termination sequence of HIV-1
   6322..6555    +  LTR            3' LTR (ΔU3): self-inactivating 3' long terminal repeat (LTR) from HIV-1
   6633..6754    +  polyA_signal   SV40 poly(A) signal: SV40 polyadenylation signal
   6794..6929    +  rep_origin     SV40 ori: SV40 origin of replication
   6950..6968    -  promoter       T7 promoter: promoter for bacteriophage T7 RNA polymerase
   6976..7131    +  CDS            lacZα (fragment): LacZα fragment of β-galactosidase; lacZ fragment
   7136..7564    +  rep_origin     f1 ori (sequence partly withheld): f1 bacteriophage origin of replication; arrow indicates direction of (+) strand synthesis
   7617..7721    +  promoter       AmpR promoter: bla
   7722..8582    +  CDS            AmpR: β-lactamase; bla; confers resistance to ampicillin, carbenicillin, and related antibiotics
   8753..9341    +  rep_origin     ori: high-copy-number ColE1/pMB1/pBR322/pUC origin of replication
   9524..9616    +  CDS            lacI (fragment): lac repressor; lacI; The lac repressor binds to the lac operator to inhibit transcription in E. coli. This inhibition can be relieved by adding lactose or isopropyl-β-D-thiogalactopyranoside (IPTG).
   9629..9650    +  protein_bind   CAP binding site: CAP binding activates transcription in the presence of cAMP. E. coli catabolite activator protein
   9665..9695    +  promoter       lac promoter: promoter for the E. coli lac operon
   9703..9719    +  protein_bind   lac operator: The lac repressor binds to the lac operator to inhibit transcription in E. coli. This inhibition can be relieved by adding lactose or isopropyl-β-D-thiogalactopyranoside (IPTG). lac repressor encoded by lacI
   9764..9782    +  promoter       T3 promoter: promoter for bacteriophage T3 RNA polymerase
>Addgene plasmid #143345 | TFORF2140 | addgene full sequence | sequence record 462934 | Addgene NGS Result
TTAATGTAGTCTTATGCAATACTCTTGTAGTCTTGCAACATGGTAACGATGAGTTAGCAACATGCCTTAC
AAGGAGAGAAAAAGCACCGTGCATGCCGATTGGTGGAAGTAAGGTGGTACGATCGTGCCTTATTAGGAAG
GCAACAGACGGGTCTGACATGGATTGGACGAACCACTGAATTGCCGCATTGCAGAGATATTGTATTTAAG
TGCCTAGCTCGATACATAAACGGGTCTCTCTGGTTAGACCAGATCTGAGCCTGGGAGCTCTCTGGCTAAC
TAGGGAACCCACTGCTTAAGCCTCAATAAAGCTTGCCTTGAGTGCTTCAAGTAGTGTGTGCCCGTCTGTT
GTGTGACTCTGGTAACTAGAGATCCCTCAGACCCTTTTAGTCAGTGTGGAAAATCTCTAGCAGTGGCGCC
CGAACAGGGACTTGAAAGCGAAAGGGAAACCAGAGGAGCTCTCTCGACGCAGGACTCGGCTTGCTGAAGC
GCGCACGGCAAGAGGCGAGGGGCGGCGACTGGTGAGTACGCCAAAAATTTTGACTAGCGGAGGCTAGAAG
GAGAGAGATGGGTGCGAGAGCGTCAGTATTAAGCGGGGGAGAATTAGATCGCGATGGGAAAAAATTCGGT
TAAGGCCAGGGGGAAAGAAAAAATATAAATTAAAACATATAGTATGGGCAAGCAGGGAGCTAGAACGATT
CGCAGTTAATCCTGGCCTGTTAGAAACATCAGAAGGCTGTAGACAAATACTGGGACAGCTACAACCATCC
CTTCAGACAGGATCAGAAGAACTTAGATCATTATATAATACAGTAGCAACCCTCTATTGTGTGCATCAAA
GGATAGAGATAAAAGACACCAAGGAAGCTTTAGACAAGATAGAGGAAGAGCAAAACAAAAGTAAGACCAC
CGCACAGCAAGCGGCCGCTGATCTTCAGACCTGGAGGAGGAGATATGAGGGACAATTGGAGAAGTGAATT
ATATAAATATAAAGTAGTAAAAATTGAACCATTAGGAGTAGCACCCACCAAGGCAAAGAGAAGAGTGGTG
CAGAGAGAAAAAAGAGCAGTGGGAATAGGAGCTTTGTTCCTTGGGTTCTTGGGAGCAGCAGGAAGCACTA
TGGGCGCAGCGTCAATGACGCTGACGGTACAGGCCAGACAATTATTGTCTGGTATAGTGCAGCAGCAGAA
CAATTTGCTGAGGGCTATTGAGGCGCAACAGCATCTGTTGCAACTCACAGTCTGGGGCATCAAGCAGCTC
CAGGCAAGAATCCTGGCTGTGGAAAGATACCTAAAGGATCAACAGCTCCTGGGGATTTGGGGTTGCTCTG
GAAAACTCATTTGCACCACTGCTGTGCCTTGGAATGCTAGTTGGAGTAATAAATCTCTGGAACAGATTTG
GAATCACACGACCTGGATGGAGTGGGACAGAGAAATTAACAATTACACAAGCTTAATACACTCCTTAATT
GAAGAATCGCAAAACCAGCAAGAAAAGAATGAACAAGAATTATTGGAATTAGATAAATGGGCAAGTTTGT
GGAATTGGTTTAACATAACAAATTGGCTGTGGTATATAAAATTATTCATAATGATAGTAGGAGGCTTGGT
AGGTTTAAGAATAGTTTTTGCTGTACTTTCTATAGTGAATAGAGTTAGGCAGGGATATTCACCATTATCG
TTTCAGACCCACCTCCCAACCCCGAGGGGACCCATGCATTGCATCTCAATTAGTCAGCAACCAGGTGTGG
AAAGTCCCCAGGCTCCCCAGCAGGCAGAAGTATGCAAAGCATGCGTCTCAATTAGTCAGCAACCATAGTC
CCGCCCCTAACTCCGCCCATCCCGCCCCTAACTCCGCCCAGTTCCGCCCATTCTCCGCCCCATGGCTGAC
TAATTTTTTTTATTTATGCAGAGGCCGAGGCCGCCTCGGCCTCTGAGCTATTCCAGAAGTAGTGAGGAGG
CTTTTTTGGAGGCCTAGGCTTTTGCAAAAAGCTTTCTAGAGGTACCACCGGAGCTTACCATGACCGAGTA
CAAGCCCACGGTGCGCCTCGCCACCCGCGACGACGTCCCCAGGGCCGTACGCACCCTCGCCGCCGCGTTC
GCCGACTACCCCGCCACGCGCCACACCGTCGATCCGGACCGCCACATCGAGCGGGTCACCGAGCTGCAAG
AACTCTTCCTCACGCGCGTCGGGCTCGACATCGGCAAGGTGTGGGTCGCGGACGACGGCGCCGCCGTGGC
GGTCTGGACCACGCCGGAGAGCGTCGAAGCGGGGGCGGTGTTCGCCGAGATCGGCCCGCGCATGGCCGAG
TTGAGCGGTTCCCGGCTGGCCGCGCAGCAACAGATGGAAGGCCTCCTGGCGCCGCACCGGCCCAAGGAGC
CCGCGTGGTTCCTGGCCACCGTCGGCGTCTCGCCCGACCACCAGGGCAAGGGTCTGGGCAGCGCCGTCGT
GCTCCCCGGAGTGGAGGCGGCCGAGCGCGCCGGGGTGCCCGCCTTCCTGGAGACCTCCGCGCCCCGCAAC
CTCCCCTTCTACGAGCGGCTCGGCTTCACCGTCACCGCCGACGTCGAGGTGCCCGAAGGACCGCGCACCT
GGTGCATGACCCGCAAGCCCGGTGCCAGTTAACGAATTCTAGATCTTGAGACAAATGGCAGTATTCATCC
ACAATTTTAAAAGAAAAGGGGGGATTGGGGGGTACAGTGCAGGGGAAAGAATAGTAGACATAATAGCAAC
AGACATACAAACTAAAGAATTACAAAAACAAATTACAAAAATTCAAAATTTTCGGGTTTATTACAGGGAC
AGCAGAGATCCACTTTGGCGCCGGCTCGAGGCCTGCAGGTGCAAAGATGGATAAAGTTTTAAACAGAGAG
GAATCTTTGCAGCTAATGGACCTTCTAGGTCTTGAAAGGAGTGGGAATTGGCTCCGGTGCCCGTCAGTGG
GCAGAGCGCACATCGCCCACAGTCCCCGAGAAGTTGGGGGGAGGGGTCGGCAATTGAACCGGTGCCTAGA
GAAGGTGGCGCGGGGTAAACTGGGAAAGTGATGTCGTGTACTGGCTCCGCCTTTTTCCCGAGGGTGGGGG
AGAACCGTATATAAGTGCAGTAGTCGCCGTGAACGTTCTTTTTCGCAACGGGTTTGCCGCCAGAACACAG
GTAAGTGCCGTGTGTGGTTCCCGCGGGCCTGGCCTCTTTACGGGTTATGGCCCTTGCGTGCCTTGAATTA
CTTCCACCTGGCTGCAGTACGTGATTCTTGATCCCGAGCTTCGGGTTGGAAGTGGGTGGGAGAGTTCGAG
GCCTTGCGCTTAAGGAGCCCCTTCGCCTCGTGCTTGAGTTGAGGCCTGGCCTGGGCGCTGGGGCCGCCGC
GTGCGAATCTGGTGGCACCTTCGCGCCTGTCTCGCTGCTTTCGATAAGTCTCTAGCCATTTAAAATTTTT
GATGACCTGCTGCGACGCTTTTTTTCTGGCAAGATAGTCTTGTAAATGCGGGCCAAGATCTGCACACTGG
TATTTCGGTTTTTGGGGCCGCGGGCGGCGACGGGGCCCGTGCGTCCCAGCGCACATGTTCGGCGAGGCGG
GGCCTGCGAGCGCGGCCACCGAGAATCGGACGGGGGTAGTCTCAAGCTGGCCGGCCTGCTCTGGTGCCTG
GCCTCGCGCCGCCGTGTATCGCCCCGCCCTGGGCGGCAAGGCTGGCCCGGTCGGCACCAGTTGCGTGAGC
GGAAAGATGGCCGCTTCCCGGCCCTGCTGCAGGGAGCTCAAAATGGAGGACGCGGCGCTCGGGAGAGCGG
GCGGGTGAGTCACCCACACAAAGGAAAAGGGCCTTTCCGTCCTCAGCCGTCGCTTCATGTGACTCCACGG
AGTACCGGGCGCCGTCCAGGCACCTCGATTAGTTCTCGAGCTTTTGGAGTACGTCGTCTTTAGGTTGGGG
GGAGGGGTTTTATGCGATGGAGTTTCCCCACACTGAGTGGGTGGAGACTGAAGTTAGGCCAGCTTGGCAC
TTGATGTAATTCTCCTTGGAATTTGCCCTTTTTGAGTTTGGATCTTGGTTCATTCTCAAGCCTCAGACAG
TGGTTCAAAGTTTTTTTCTTCCATTTCAGGTGTCGTGAGGCTAGCACCGCCACCATGGCTCTTCCTCAGG
GTCTATTGACATTCAGGGATGTGGCCATAGAATTCTCTCAGGAGGAGTGGAAATGCCTGGACCCTGCTCA
GAGGACTCTATACAGGGACGTGATGCTGGAGAATTATAGGAACCTGGTCTCCCTGGGTATCTCTTCCAAA
TGCACAATGAAGGAGTTCTCATCAACAGCACAAGGCAATACAGAAGTGATCCACACAGGGACATTGCAAA
GACATGAACGTCATCACATTGGAGATTTTTCCTTCCAGGAAATTGAGAAAGATATTCATAACTTTGAGTT
TCAGTGGCAAGAAGATGAAAGAAATGGCCATGAAGCACCCATGACAAAAATCAAAAAATTGATGGGTAGT
ACAGAGCAATATGATCACAGGCATGCTGGAAACAAGCCTATTAAATATCAGCTTGGATCAAGCTTTCATT
CACATCTGTCTGAACTCCACATATTTCAGCCCAAAGGGAAAATTAATAATCAAGTGGAGAAGTCTATCAA
CGATGCTTCCTCGGTTTCAACAGCCCAAAGAATTTCTTGTAGGCCCAAAACCCATATATCTAATAACTAT
GGGGATAATTTTCTGAATTATTCATTACTCACACAAAGACAGGAAGTACGCATGAGAGAAAAATCTTTCC
AATGTATTGAGAGTGGCAAAGCCTTTAATTATAGCTCACTCTTAAGGAAACATCAGATTATTCATCTAGG
AGAGAAACAATATAAATGTGATGTATGTGACAAGGTCTTTATTCGGAAGCGATACCTTGCACGCCATCGT
AGATGTCACACTGGTGAGAAACCTTACAAGTGTAATGAGTGTGGCAAGTCCTTCAGTCAGATGTCATCCC
TTACATATCATCATCGACTTCATACTGGAGAGAAACCTTACAAATGTGAAGAATGTGACAAAGCTTTCAG
ACACAATTCAGCCCTTCAAAGACATAGGAGAATTCATACTGGAGAGAAACCACATAAGTGTAATGAGTGT
GGCAAGACCTTTAGTCAGAAGTCATACCTTGCATGCCATCGTAGCATTCATACTGGAAAGAAACCTTACG
AATGTGAAGAATGTGACAAAGCTTTCAGTTTCAAATCAAACCTTGAAAGTCATAGGATAACTCATACTGG
AGAGAAACCATACAAGTGTAATGATTGTGGCAAGACCTTCAGTCATATGTCAACCCTTACATGCCATCGT
AGACTTCATACTGGAGAGAAACCTTACAAGTGTGAAGAATGTGATGAAGCTTTCCGTTTCAAATCAAGTC
TTGAAAGACATAGGAGAATTCATAATGGAGAGAAACTGTACAAATGTAATGAGTGTGGCAAGACCTTCAG
TCAGGAGTTATCCCTTACCTGCCATTGTAGACTTCATAGTGGAGAGAAACCTTGCAAGTGTGGAGAATGT
GACAAGGCTTACAGTTTCAAATAGTAATGAACTAGTCCGTAACTTGAAAGTATTTCGATTTCTTGGCTTT
ATATATCTTGTGGAAAGGACGACTCGTGGATAACTTAGTCCTGACGACGCGTTAAGTCGACAATCAACCT
CTGGATTACAAAATTTGTGAAAGATTGACTGGTATTCTTAACTATGTTGCTCCTTTTACGCTATGTGGAT
ACGCTGCTTTAATGCCTTTGTATCATGCTATTGCTTCCCGTATGGCTTTCATTTTCTCCTCCTTGTATAA
ATCCTGGTTGCTGTCTCTTTATGAGGAGTTGTGGCCCGTTGTCAGGCAACGTGGCGTGGTGTGCACTGTG
TTTGCTGACGCAACCCCCACTGGTTGGGGCATTGCCACCACCTGTCAGCTCCTTTCCGGGACTTTCGCTT
TCCCCCTCCCTATTGCCACGGCGGAACTCATCGCCGCCTGCCTTGCCCGCTGCTGGACAGGGGCTCGGCT
GTTGGGCACTGACAATTCCGTGGTGTTGTCGGGGAAATCATCGTCCTTTCCTTGGCTGCTCGCCTGTGTT
GCCACCTGGATTCTGCGCGGGACGTCCTTCTGCTACGTCCCTTCGGCCCTCAATCCAGCGGACCTTCCTT
CCCGCGGCCTGCTGCCGGCTCTGCGGCCTCTTCCGCGTCTTCGCCTTCGCCCTCAGACGAGTCGGATCTC
CCTTTGGGCCGCCTCCCCGCGTCGACTTTAAGACCAATGACTTACAAGGCAGCTGTAGATCTTAGCCACT
TTTTAAAAGAAAAGGGGGGACTGGAAGGGCTAATTCACTCCCAACGAAGACAAGATCTGCTTTTTGCTTG
TACTGGGTCTCTCTGGTTAGACCAGATCTGAGCCTGGGAGCTCTCTGGCTAACTAGGGAACCCACTGCTT
AAGCCTCAATAAAGCTTGCCTTGAGTGCTTCAAGTAGTGTGTGCCCGTCTGTTGTGTGACTCTGGTAACT
AGAGATCCCTCAGACCCTTTTAGTCAGTGTGGAAAATCTCTAGCAGTACGTATAGTAGTTCATGTCATCT
TATTATTCAGTATTTATAACTTGCAAAGAAATGAATATCAGAGAGTGAGAGGAACTTGTTTATTGCAGCT
TATAATGGTTACAAATAAAGCAATAGCATCACAAATTTCACAAATAAAGCATTTTTTTCACTGCATTCTA
GTTGTGGTTTGTCCAAACTCATCAATGTATCTTATCATGTCTGGCTCTAGCTATCCCGCCCCTAACTCCG
CCCATCCCGCCCCTAACTCCGCCCAGTTCCGCCCATTCTCCGCCCCATGGCTGACTAATTTTTTTTATTT
ATGCAGAGGCCGAGGCCGCCTCGGCCTCTGAGCTATTCCAGAAGTAGTGAGGAGGCTTTTTTGGAGGCCT
AGGGACGTACCCAATTCGCCCTATAGTGAGTCGTATTACGCGCGCTCACTGGCCGTCGTTTTACAACGTC
GTGACTGGGAAAACCCTGGCGTTACCCAACTTAATCGCCTTGCAGCACATCCCCCTTTCGCCAGCTGGCG
TAATAGCGAAGAGGCCCGCACCGATCGCCCTTCCCAACAGTTGCGCAGCCTGAATGGCGAATGGG
[124 nt withheld, positions 7136-7259]
C
[91 nt withheld, positions 7261-7351]
A
[49 nt withheld, positions 7353-7401]
CCTTTGACGTTGGAGTCCACGTTCTTT
[37 nt withheld, positions 7429-7465]
ACCCTATCTCGGTCTATTCTTTTGATTTATAAGGGATTTTGCCGATTTCGGCCTATTGGTTAAAAAATGA
GCTGATTTAACAAAAATTTAACGCGAATTTTAACAAAATATTAACGCTTACAATTTAGGTGGCACTTTTC
GGGGAAATGTGCGCGGAACCCCTATTTGTTTATTTTTCTAAATACATTCAAATATGTATCCGCTCATGAG
ACAATAACCCTGATAAATGCTTCAATAATATTGAAAAAGGAAGAGTATGAGTATTCAACATTTCCGTGTC
GCCCTTATTCCCTTTTTTGCGGCATTTTGCCTTCCTGTTTTTGCTCACCCAGAAACGCTGGTGAAAGTAA
AAGATGCTGAAGATCAGTTGGGTGCACGAGTGGGTTACATCGAACTGGATCTCAACAGCGGTAAGATCCT
TGAGAGTTTTCGCCCCGAAGAACGTTTTCCAATGATGAGCACTTTTAAAGTTCTGCTATGTGGCGCGGTA
TTATCCCGTATTGACGCCGGGCAAGAGCAACTCGGTCGCCGCATACACTATTCTCAGAATGACTTGGTTG
AGTACTCACCAGTCACAGAAAAGCATCTTACGGATGGCATGACAGTAAGAGAATTATGCAGTGCTGCCAT
AACCATGAGTGATAACACTGCGGCCAACTTACTTCTGACAACGATCGGAGGACCGAAGGAGCTAACCGCT
TTTTTGCACAACATGGGGGATCATGTAACTCGCCTTGATCGTTGGGAACCGGAGCTGAATGAAGCCATAC
CAAACGACGAGCGTGACACCACGATGCCTGTAGCAATGGCAACAACGTTGCGCAAACTATTAACTGGCGA
ACTACTTACTCTAGCTTCCCGGCAACAATTAATAGACTGGATGGAGGCGGATAAAGTTGCAGGACCACTT
CTGCGCTCGGCCCTTCCGGCTGGCTGGTTTATTGCTGATAAATCTGGAGCCGGTGAGCGTGGGTCTCGCG
GTATCATTGCAGCACTGGGGCCAGATGGTAAGCCCTCCCGTATCGTAGTTATCTACACGACGGGGAGTCA
GGCAACTATGGATGAACGAAATAGACAGATCGCTGAGATAGGTGCCTCACTGATTAAGCATTGGTAACTG
TCAGACCAAGTTTACTCATATATACTTTAGATTGATTTAAAACTTCATTTTTAATTTAAAAGGATCTAGG
TGAAGATCCTTTTTGATAATCTCATGACCAAAATCCCTTAACGTGAGTTTTCGTTCCACTGAGCGTCAGA
CCCCGTAGAAAAGATCAAAGGATCTTCTTGAGATCCTTTTTTTCTGCGCGTAATCTGCTGCTTGCAAACA
AAAAAACCACCGCTACCAGCGGTGGTTTGTTTGCCGGATCAAGAGCTACCAACTCTTTTTCCGAAGGTAA
CTGGCTTCAGCAGAGCGCAGATACCAAATACTGTTCTTCTAGTGTAGCCGTAGTTAGGCCACCACTTCAA
GAACTCTGTAGCACCGCCTACATACCTCGCTCTGCTAATCCTGTTACCAGTGGCTGCTGCCAGTGGCGAT
AAGTCGTGTCTTACCGGGTTGGACTCAAGACGATAGTTACCGGATAAGGCGCAGCGGTCGGGCTGAACGG
GGGGTTCGTGCACACAGCCCAGCTTGGAGCGAACGACCTACACCGAACTGAGATACCTACAGCGTGAGCT
ATGAGAAAGCGCCACGCTTCCCGAAGGGAGAAAGGCGGACAGGTATCCGGTAAGCGGCAGGGTCGGAACA
GGAGAGCGCACGAGGGAGCTTCCAGGGGGAAACGCCTGGTATCTTTATAGTCCTGTCGGGTTTCGCCACC
TCTGACTTGAGCGTCGATTTTTGTGATGCTCGTCAGGGGGGCGGAGCCTATGGAAAAACGCCAGCAACGC
GGCCTTTTTACGGTTCCTGGCCTTTTGCTGGCCTTTTGCTCACATGTTCTTTCCTGCGTTATCCCCTGAT
TCTGTGGATAACCGTATTACCGCCTTTGAGTGAGCTGATACCGCTCGCCGCAGCCGAACGACCGAGCGCA
GCGAGTCAGTGAGCGAGGAAGCGGAAGAGCGCCCAATACGCAAACCGCCTCTCCCCGCGCGTTGGCCGAT
TCATTAATGCAGCTGGCACGACAGGTTTCCCGACTGGAAAGCGGGCAGTGAGCGCAACGCAATTAATGTG
AGTTAGCTCACTCATTAGGCACCCCAGGCTTTACACTTTATGCTTCCGGCTCGTATGTTGTGTGGAATTG
TGAGCGGATAACAATTTCACACAGGAAACAGCTATGACCATGATTACGCCAAGCGCGCAATTAACCCTCA
CTAAAGGGAACAAAAGCTGGAGCTGCAAGC
