>Addgene plasmid #143345 | TFORF2140 | depositor partial sequence | sequence record 282173 | Insert
ACCGCCACCATGGCTCTTCCTCAGGGTCTATTGACATTCAGGGATGTGGCCATAGAATTCTCTCAGGAGG
AGTGGAAATGCCTGGACCCTGCTCAGAGGACTCTATACAGGGACGTGATGCTGGAGAATTATAGGAACCT
GGTCTCCCTGGGTATCTCTTCCAAATGCACAATGAAGGAGTTCTCATCAACAGCACAAGGCAATACAGAA
GTGATCCACACAGGGACATTGCAAAGACATGAACGTCATCACATTGGAGATTTTTCCTTCCAGGAAATTG
AGAAAGATATTCATAACTTTGAGTTTCAGTGGCAAGAAGATGAAAGAAATGGCCATGAAGCACCCATGAC
AAAAATCAAAAAATTGATGGGTAGTACAGAGCAATATGATCACAGGCATGCTGGAAACAAGCCTATTAAA
TATCAGCTTGGATCAAGCTTTCATTCACATCTGTCTGAACTCCACATATTTCAGCCCAAAGGGAAAATTA
ATAATCAAGTGGAGAAGTCTATCAACGATGCTTCCTCGGTTTCAACAGCCCAAAGAATTTCTTGTAGGCC
CAAAACCCATATATCTAATAACTATGGGGATAATTTTCTGAATTATTCATTACTCACACAAAGACAGGAA
GTACGCATGAGAGAAAAATCTTTCCAATGTATTGAGAGTGGCAAAGCCTTTAATTATAGCTCACTCTTAA
GGAAACATCAGATTATTCATCTAGGAGAGAAACAATATAAATGTGATGTATGTGACAAGGTCTTTATTCG
GAAGCGATACCTTGCACGCCATCGTAGATGTCACACTGGTGAGAAACCTTACAAGTGTAATGAGTGTGGC
AAGTCCTTCAGTCAGATGTCATCCCTTACATATCATCATCGACTTCATACTGGAGAGAAACCTTACAAAT
GTGAAGAATGTGACAAAGCTTTCAGACACAATTCAGCCCTTCAAAGACATAGGAGAATTCATACTGGAGA
GAAACCACATAAGTGTAATGAGTGTGGCAAGACCTTTAGTCAGAAGTCATACCTTGCATGCCATCGTAGC
ATTCATACTGGAAAGAAACCTTACGAATGTGAAGAATGTGACAAAGCTTTCAGTTTCAAATCAAACCTTG
AAAGTCATAGGATAACTCATACTGGAGAGAAACCATACAAGTGTAATGATTGTGGCAAGACCTTCAGTCA
TATGTCAACCCTTACATGCCATCGTAGACTTCATACTGGAGAGAAACCTTACAAGTGTGAAGAATGTGAT
GAAGCTTTCCGTTTCAAATCAAGTCTTGAAAGACATAGGAGAATTCATAATGGAGAGAAACTGTACAAAT
GTAATGAGTGTGGCAAGACCTTCAGTCAGGAGTTATCCCTTACCTGCCATTGTAGACTTCATAGTGGAGA
GAAACCTTGCAAGTGTGGAGAATGTGACAAGGCTTACAGTTTCAAATAGTAATGAACTAGTCCGTAACTT
GAAAGTATTTCGATTTCTTGGCTTTATATATCTTGTGGAAAGGACGACTCGTGGATAACTTAGTCCTGAC
G
