>Addgene plasmid #143345 | TFORF2140 | depositor partial sequence | sequence record 282174 | Barcode
CTCGTGGATAACTTAGTCCTGACG
